Addgene plasmid #15606: Tg-M71(161 mHD+ O/E,176)-LacZpA
Depositing lab: Peter Mombaerts. Depositing organization: Rockefeller University. Publication: Homeodomain binding motifs modulate the probability of odorant receptor gene choice in transgenic mice. Vassalli A, Feinstein P, Mombaerts P. Mol Cell Neurosci. 2011 Feb;46(2):381-96. Epub 2010 Nov 26. 10.1016/j.mcn.2010.11.001 PubMed 21111823.
Backbone
  Vector backbone: pBS
  Backbone size w/o insert (bp): 3000
  Vector type: high copy number
Growth in bacteria
  Bacterial resistance: Ampicillin, 100 μg/mL
  Growth temperature: 37°C
  Growth strain: DH5alpha
  Copy number: High Copy
Gene/Insert
  Gene/Insert name: Tg-M71(161 mHD+ O/E,176)-LacZpA
  Species: M. musculus (mouse)
  Insert size (bp): 5000
  Cloning method: Restriction Enzyme; 5′ cloning site pacI (unknown if destroyed); 3′ cloning site pacI (unknown if destroyed)
  Sequencing primers: 5′ m13; 3′ reverse
Terms and licenses: Academic/Nonprofit Terms; Industry Terms: Not Available to Industry
How to cite: Tg-M71(161 mHD+ O/E,176)-LacZpA was a gift from Peter Mombaerts (Addgene plasmid # 15606 ; http://n2t.net/addgene:15606 ; RRID:Addgene_15606)
