[The description below was written by a language model from this plasmid's Addgene catalogue record.]
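Description:
Tg-M71(161 mHD+ O/E,176)-LacZpA is a mouse transgene construct carried in a pBS (pBluescript-type) high-copy bacterial cloning plasmid of about 3 kb. It is propagated in E. coli under ampicillin selection. The backbone serves only for maintenance and amplification of the insert. The record lists no mammalian origin, selection marker or viral element.

The insert is about 5 kb of mouse-derived sequence, cloned as a PacI fragment with PacI sites at both ends, although the record does not say whether those sites remain intact. No feature table is provided, so the internal organisation can only be inferred from the construct name and the associated publication title. The name indicates a minimal transgene based on the M71 odorant receptor gene, coupled to a LacZ (β-galactosidase) reporter followed by a polyadenylation signal. The terms in parentheses appear to denote short M71 upstream or promoter segments in which the homeodomain (HD) site is mutated ("mHD") and the O/E (Olf-1/EBF-type) site is also named. The exact meaning of the numbers, and whether the O/E site is intact or altered, is not stated. The record also does not say how LacZ is linked to the receptor sequence, or whether the receptor coding sequence is present at all.

The associated study examined how homeodomain binding motifs influence the probability of odorant receptor gene choice in transgenic mice. The construct is therefore most plausibly a source of a transgene fragment for generating transgenic mice. In such animals, β-galactosidase staining would show how many olfactory sensory neurons choose to express the transgene, and which ones.
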