>Addgene plasmid #15606 | Tg-M71(161 mHD+ O/E,176)-LacZpA | addgene partial sequence | sequence record 21924 | 15606 with M13F
GGGCGATTGGAGCTCACCGCGGTGGCGGCCGCTCTAGATTAATTAATCTGATATCGAGGGATCTCCATAA
GAGAAGAGGGACAGCTATGACTGGGAGTAGTCAGGAGAGGAGGAAAAATCTGGCTAGTAAAACATGTAAG
GAAAATTTTAGGGATGTTAAAGAAAAAAATAACACAAAACAAAATATAAAAAAAATCTAACCTCAAGTCA
AGGCTTTTCTATGGAATAAGGAATGGACAGCAGGGGGCTGTTTCATATACTGATGACCTCTTTATAGCCA
ACCTTTGTTCATGGCAGCCAGCATATGGGCATATGTTGCCAAACTCTAAACCAAATACTCATTCTGATGT
TTTAAATGATTTGCCCTCCCATATGTCCTTCCGAGTGAGAGACACAAAAAATTCCAACACACTATTGCAA
TGAAAATAAATTTCCTTTATTAGCCAGAAGTCAGATGCTCAAGGGGCTTCATGATGTCCCCATAATTTTT
GGCAGAGGGAAAAAGATCTCAGTGGTATTTGTGAGCCAGGGCATTGGCCACACCAGCCACCACCTTCTGA
TAGGCAGCCTGCACCTGAGGAGTGTCTAGAACTAGTGGATCCCCCCTGCCCGGTTATTATTATTTTTGAC
ACCAGACCAACTGGT
