>Addgene plasmid #15606 | Tg-M71(161 mHD+ O/E,176)-LacZpA | addgene partial sequence | sequence record 21925 | 15606 with M13R
CCTCACTAAAGGGAACAAAGCTGGGTACCGGGCCCCCCCTCGAGTTAATTAAGAATTCGATATCGAAGAA
TTAACACACTTGGGAAATAAAACATGATTCACAGAACAAGAGAAAACATGAACTGGTTGTTACTTTAGAG
ACAACAATGGTCTCTAGAGTGACTATATAGGAGGAGATGATCCACACACACACACACATATATATAAACA
GAACCCCCAATTTTTAGTCATATTATATCACCTTTCCAAATGACAATCTCCTTTTCCGGACTAGACTGGG
CTCTTTAAGTAAATTTTGTGGTGTATACACATCTGCATACTTCTAGAATTTACTGAATATTGAAGCCACA
GACATTGCCTGAAGTTTCATTTGAGACGCTGTTTCATTTCCTTCAGCACAGGCCACCATGGCTGAGCCCC
GCCAGGAGTTCGACGTGATGGAAGATCATGCTCAGGGGGACTACACCCTGCAAGACCAGGAGGGTGACAT
GGACCCCGGCCTGAAAGAGTCTCCCCTGCAGACCCCGGCCGATGATGGATCTGAGGAACCAGGCTCTGAA
ACCTCTGATGCTAAGAGCACTCCGACGGCGGAAGATGCGACAGCACCCTTAGTGGATGAGGGAGCCCCCG
GTGAGCAGGCGGCCGCTCAGGCCCCCGCGGAGATCCCAGAAGGAACCGCAGCTGAAGAAGCAGGCATTGG
CGACACGTCCAACCTGAAAGACCAAGCTGCCGGACA
